Addgene plasmid #249551: pT7II-2N3Rtau
Purpose: Recombinant protein synthesis of 2N3R isoform of human Tau
Depositing lab: Jeff Kuret. Depositing organization: Ohio State University. Publication: Efficient tag-less purification of recombinant human tau proteins. Pettis JA, Orshoski M, Pal S, Allen AM, Ortega Zepeda M, Wysocki VH, Kuret J. Anal Biochem. 2026 Mar 4;714:116095. doi: 10.1016/j.ab.2026.116095. PubMed 41791447.
Backbone
  Vector backbone: pT7II
  Backbone manufacturer: 3256
  Total vector size (bp): 4489
  Vector type: Bacterial Expression
Growth in bacteria
  Bacterial resistance: Ampicillin, 100 μg/mL
  Growth temperature: 37°C
  Growth strain: DH5alpha
  Growth instructions: To produce tau protein, express in BL21(DE3) Codon Plus RP. Purify by Ni IMAC and SEC.
  Copy number: Low Copy
Gene/Insert
  Gene/Insert name: Tau (2N3R) (alt name: NM_001203252.2)
  Species: H. sapiens (human)
  Insert size (bp): 1233
  Entrez Gene: MAPT (a.k.a. DDPAC, FTD1, FTDP-17, MAPTL, MSTD, MTBT1, MTBT2, PPND, PPP1R103, TAU, Tau-PHF6, tau-40)
  Cloning method: Restriction Enzyme; 5′ cloning site Ndel (not destroyed); 3′ cloning site EcoRI (not destroyed)
  Sequencing primers: 5′ TAATACGACTCACTATAGGG; 3′ GATTATCAACCGGGGTGGCA
Terms and licenses: Academic/Nonprofit Terms; Industry Terms: Not Available to Industry
How to cite: pT7II-2N3Rtau was a gift from Jeff Kuret (Addgene plasmid # 249551 ; http://n2t.net/addgene:249551 ; RRID:Addgene_249551)
