[The description below was written by a language model from this plasmid's Addgene catalogue record and pLannotate feature annotations shown in this document.]
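Description:
pT7II-2N3Rtau is a bacterial expression plasmid of about 4.5 kb, built on the pT7II backbone, for producing the 2N3R isoform of human microtubule-associated protein tau (MAPT) in E. coli. The backbone is pBR322-like: it carries a ColE1/pMB1-type origin of replication, the bom mobility region, and remnants of the rop and tetracycline-resistance genes that survive only as short fragments and are presumably nonfunctional. Selection is by ampicillin through the bla β-lactamase gene under its native promoter. The catalogue lists the plasmid as low copy, whereas the automated annotation labels the origin generically as a high-copy family member, so the record does not settle the actual copy number. An M13 phage origin is also present, which in principle allows single-stranded DNA production with helper phage.

The roughly 1.2 kb tau coding sequence was inserted between NdeI and EcoRI sites, both retained, placing it directly downstream of a bacteriophage T7 promoter and the efficient ribosome binding site from T7 gene 10. Transcription therefore depends on T7 RNA polymerase supplied by a DE3 lysogen host, and the record names a BL21(DE3) derivative supplemented for rare codons as the expression strain, with a standard cloning strain used for propagation. No lac operator, T7 terminator or affinity tag is annotated. This fits the associated work on tag-less tau purification, in which the untagged protein is recovered by nickel affinity and size-exclusion chromatography. A short fragment matching T7 gene 10B lies after the tau reading frame and appears to be a vector remnant rather than part of the product. The construct is intended as a source of recombinant 2N3R tau.
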