Features (pLannotate 1.2.2; 11 found; start..end, strand, type, name):
    102..206     +  promoter       AmpR promoter: bla
    207..1067    +  CDS            AmpR: β-lactamase; bla; confers resistance to ampicillin, carbenicillin, and related antibiotics
   1238..1826    +  rep_origin     ori: high-copy-number ColE1/pMB1/pBR322/pUC origin of replication
   2012..2151    -  misc_feature   bom: basis of mobility region from pBR322
   2253..2292    -  CDS            rop (fragment): Rop protein, which maintains plasmids at low copy number; rop
   2297..2576    -  CDS            TcR (fragment): tetracycline efflux protein; tet; confers resistance to tetracycline
   2598..2616    +  promoter       T7 promoter: promoter for bacteriophage T7 RNA polymerase
   2648..2670    +  RBS            RBS: efficient ribosome binding site from bacteriophage T7 gene 10 (Olins and Rangwala, 1989)
   2677..3906    +  CDS            MAPT: TAU_SPECI - Experimental evidence at protein level: Swiss-Prot protein existence level 1. Promotes microtubule assembly and stability, and might be involved in the establishment and maintenance of neuronal polarity. The C-terminus binds axonal microtubules while the N-terminus binds neural plasma membrane components, suggesting that tau functions as a linker protein between both. Axonal polarity is predetermined by tau localization (in the neuronal cell) in the domain of the cell body defined by the centrosome. The short isoforms allow plasticity of the cytoskeleton whereas the longer isoforms
   3934..3978    +  CDS            SET1 (fragment) (sequence partly withheld): solubility-enhancement tag derived from T7 phage gene 10B
   3976..4488    -  rep_origin     M13 ori (sequence partly withheld): M13 bacteriophage origin of replication; arrow indicates direction of (+) strand synthesis
>Addgene plasmid #249551 | pT7II-2N3Rtau | addgene full sequence | sequence record 497372 | Addgene NGS Result
CTTGAAGACGAAAGGGCCTCGTGATACGCCTATTTTTATAGGTTAATGTCATGATAATAATGGTTTCTTA
GACGTCAGGTGGCACTTTTCGGGGAAATGTGCGCGGAACCCCTATTTGTTTATTTTTCTAAATACATTCA
AATATGTATCCGCTCATGAGACAATAACCCTGATAAATGCTTCAATAATATTGAAAAAGGAAGAGTATGA
GTATTCAACATTTCCGTGTCGCCCTTATTCCCTTTTTTGCGGCATTTTGCCTTCCTGTTTTTGCTCACCC
AGAAACGCTGGTGAAAGTAAAAGATGCTGAAGATCAGTTGGGTGCACGAGTGGGTTACATCGAACTGGAT
CTCAACAGCGGTAAGATCCTTGAGAGTTTTCGCCCCGAAGAACGTTTTCCAATGATGAGCACTTTTAAAG
TTCTGCTATGTGGCGCGGTATTATCCCGTGTTGACGCCGGGCAAGAGCAACTCGGTCGCCACATACACTA
TTCTCAGAATGACTTGGTTGAGTACTCACCAGTCACAGAAAAGCATCTTACGGATGGCATGACAGTAAGA
GAATTATGCAGTGCTGCCATAACCATGAGTGATAACACTGCGGCCAACTTACTTCTGACAACGATCGGAG
GACCGAAGGAGCTAACCGCTTTTTTGCACAACATGGGGGATCATGTAACTCGCCTTGATCGTTGGGAACC
GGAGCTGAATGAAGCCATACCAAACGACGAGCGTGACACCACGATGCCTGCAGCAATGGCAACAACGTTG
CGCAAACTATTAACTGGCGAACTACTTACTCTAGCTTCCCGGCAACAATTAATAGACTGGATGGAGGCGG
ATAAAGTTGCAGGACCACTTCTGCGCTCGGCCCTTCCGGCTGGCTGGTTTATTGCTGATAAATCTGGAGC
CGGTGAGCGTGGGTCTCGCGGTATCATTGCAGCACTGGGGCCAGATGGTAAGCCCTCCCGTATCGTAGTT
ATCTACACGACGGGGAGTCAGGCAACTATGGATGAACGAAATAGACAGATCGCTGAGATAGGTGCCTCAC
TGATTAAGCATTGGTAACTGTCAGACCAAGTTTACTCATATATACTTTAGATTGATTTAAAACTTCATTT
TTAATTTAAAAGGATCTAGGTGAAGATCCTTTTTGATAATCTCATGACCAAAATCCCTTAACGTGAGTTT
TCGTTCCACTGAGCGTCAGACCCCGTAGAAAAGATCAAAGGATCTTCTTGAGATCCTTTTTTTCTGCGCG
TAATCTGCTGCTTGCAAACAAAAAAACCACCGCTACCAGCGGTGGTTTGTTTGCCGGATCAAGAGCTACC
AACTCTTTTTCCGAAGGTAACTGGCTTCAGCAGAGCGCAGATACCAAATACTGTCCTTCTAGTGTAGCCG
TAGTTAGGCCACCACTTCAAGAACTCTGTAGCACCGCCTACATACCTCGCTCTGCTAATCCTGTTACCAG
TGGCTGCTGCCAGTGGCGATAAGTCGTGTCTTACCGGGTTGGACTCAAGACGATAGTTACCGGATAAGGC
GCAGCGGTCGGGCTGAACGGGGGGTTCGTGCACACAGCCCAGCTTGGAGCGAACGACCTACACCGAACTG
AGATACCTACAGCGTGAGCTATGAGAAAGCGCCACGCTTCCCGAAGGGAGAAAGGCGGACAGGTATCCGG
TAAGCGGCAGGGTCGGAACAGGAGAGCGCACGAGGGAGCTTCCAGGGGGAAACGCCTGGTATCTTTATAG
TCCTGTCGGGTTTCGCCACCTCTGACTTGAGCGTCGATTTTTGTGATGCTCGTCAGGGGGGCGGAGCCTA
TGGAAAAACGCCAGCAACGCGGCCTTTTTACGGTTCCTGGCCTTTTGCTGGCCTTTTGCTCACATGTTCT
TTCCTGCGTTATCCCCTGATTCTGTGGATAACCGTATTACCGCCTTTGAGTGAGCTGATACCGCTCGCCG
CAGCCGAACGACCGAGCGCAGCGAGTCAGTGAGCGAGGAAGCGGAAGAGCGCCTGATGCGGTATTTTCTC
CTTACGCATCTGTGCGGTATTTCACACCGCAATGGTGCACTCTCAGTACAATCTGCTCTGATGCCGCATA
GTTAAGCCAGTATACACTCCGCTATCGCTACGTGACTGGGTCATGGCTGCGCCCCGACACCCGCCAACAC
CCGCTGACGCGCCCTGACGGGCTTGTCTGCTCCCGGCATCCGCTTACAGACAAGCTGTGACCGTCTCCGG
GAGCTGCATGTGTCAGAGGTTTTCACCGTCATCACCGAAACGCGCGAGGCAGTCGATCGACGCTCTCCCT
TATGCGACTCCTGCATTAGGAAGCAGCCCAGTAGTAGGTTGAGGCCGTTGAGCACCGCCGCCGCAAGGAA
TGGTGCATGCAAGGAGATGGCGCCCAACAGTCCCCCGGCCACGGGGCCTGCCACCATACCCACGCCGAAA
CAAGCGCTCATGAGCCCGAAGTGGCGAGCCCGATCTTCCCCATCGGTGATGTCGGCGATATAGGCGCCAG
CAACCGCACCTGTGGCGCCGGTGATGCCGGCCACGATGCGTCCGGCGTAGAGGATCGAGATCTCGATCCC
GCGAAATTAATACGACTCACTATAGGGAGACCACAACGGTTTCCCTCTAGAAATAATTTTGTTTAACTTT
AAGAAGGAGATATACCATGGCTGAGCCCCGCCAGGAGTTCGAAGTGATGGAAGATCACGCTGGGACGTAC
GGGTTGGGGGACAGGAAAGATCAGGGGGGCTACACCATGCACCAAGACCAAGAGGGTGACACGGACGCTG
GCCTGAAAGAATCTCCCCTGCAGACCCCCACTGAGGACGGATCTGAGGAACCGGGCTCTGAAACCTCTGA
TGCTAAGAGCACTCCAACAGCGGAAGATGTGACAGCACCCTTAGTGGATGAGGGAGCTCCCGGCAAGCAG
GCTGCCGCGCAGCCCCACACGGAGATCCCAGAAGGAACCACAGCTGAAGAAGCAGGCATTGGAGACACCC
CCAGCCTGGAAGACGAAGCTGCTGGTCACGTGACCCAAGCTCGCATGGTCAGTAAAAGCAAAGACGGGAC
TGGAAGCGATGACAAAAAAGCCAAGGGGGCTGATGGTAAAACGAAGATCGCCACACCGCGGGGAGCAGCC
CCTCCAGGCCAGAAGGGCCAGGCCAACGCCACCAGGATTCCAGCAAAAACCCCGCCCGCTCCAAAGACAC
CACCCAGCTCTGGTGAACCTCCAAAATCAGGGGATCGCAGCGGCTACAGCAGCCCCGGCTCCCCAGGCAC
TCCCGGCAGCCGCTCCCGCACCCCGTCCCTTCCAACCCCACCCACCCGGGAGCCCAAGAAGGTGGCAGTG
GTCCGTACTCCACCCAAGTCGCCGTCTTCCGCCAAGAGCCGCCTGCAGACAGCCCCCGTGCCCATGCCAG
ACCTGAAGAATGTCAAGTCCAAGATCGGCTCCACTGAGAACCTGAAGCACCAGCCGGGAGGCGGGAAGGT
GCAAATAGTCTACAAACCAGTTGACCTGAGCAAGGTGACCTCCAAGTGTGGCTCATTAGGCAACATCCAT
CATAAACCAGGAGGTGGCCAGGTGGAAGTAAAATCTGAGAAGCTTGACTTCAAGGACAGAGTCCAGTCGA
AGATTGGGTCCCTGGACAATATCACCCACGTCCCTGGCGGAGGAAATAAAAAGATTGAAACCCACAAGCT
GACCTTCCGCGAGAACGCCAAAGCCAAGACAGACCACGGGGCGGAGATCGTGTACAAGTCGCCAGTGGTG
TCTGGGGACACGTCTCCACGGCATCTCAGCAATGTCTCCTCCACCGGCAGCATCGACATGGTAGACTCGC
CCCAGCTCGCCACGCTAGCTGACGAGGTGTCTGCCTCCCTGGCCAAGCAGGGTTTGTAAGAATTCAAGCT
TCTCGAGGATCCGGCTGCTAACAAAGCCCGAAAGGAAGCTGAGTTGGCTGCTGCC
[37 nt withheld, positions 3976-4012]
AGATTGTATAAGCAAATATTTAAATTGTAAGCGTTAATATTTTGTTAAAATTCGCGTTAAATTTTTGTTA
AATCAGCTCATTTTTTAACCAATAGGCCGAAATCGGCAAAATCCCTTATAAATCAAAAGAATAGACCGAG
ATAGGGTTGAGTTTGTTCCAGTTTGGAACAAGAGTCCACTATTAAAGAACGTGGACTCCAACGTCAAAGG
[49 nt withheld, positions 4223-4271]
T
[91 nt withheld, positions 4273-4363]
G
[124 nt withheld, positions 4365-4488]
GGGGATCAATT
